>Addgene plasmid #46010 | pGR-ECK120010800 | depositor full sequence | sequence record 64701 | pGR-ECK120010800 sequence 5091 bps
GAATTCAGTTTGTTCGCCCGGTAGTTGTGACGCTACCGGGTTCTTTTCGAACTAGTAGCGGCCGCTGCAG
AAAGAGGAGAAATACTAGATGGCTTCCTCCGAAGACGTTATCAAAGAGTTCATGCGTTTCAAAGTTCGTA
TGGAAGGTTCCGTTAACGGTCACGAGTTCGAAATCGAAGGTGAAGGTGAAGGTCGTCCGTACGAAGGTAC
CCAGACCGCTAAACTGAAAGTTACCAAAGGTGGTCCGCTGCCGTTCGCTTGGGACATCCTGTCCCCGCAG
TTCCAGTACGGTTCCAAAGCTTACGTTAAACACCCGGCTGACATCCCGGACTACCTGAAACTGTCCTTCC
CGGAAGGTTTCAAATGGGAACGTGTTATGAACTTCGAAGACGGTGGTGTTGTTACCGTTACCCAGGACTC
CTCCCTGCAAGACGGTGAGTTCATCTACAAAGTTAAACTGCGTGGTACCAACTTCCCGTCCGACGGTCCG
GTTATGCAGAAAAAAACCATGGGTTGGGAAGCTTCCACCGAACGTATGTACCCGGAAGACGGTGCTCTGA
AAGGTGAAATCAAAATGCGTCTGAAACTGAAAGACGGTGGTCACTACGACGCTGAAGTTAAAACCACCTA
CATGGCTAAAAAACCGGTTCAGCTGCCGGGTGCTTACAAAACCGACATCAAACTGGACATCACCTCCCAC
AACGAAGACTACACCATCGTTGAACAGTACGAACGTGCTGAAGGTCGTCACTCCACCGGTGCTTAATAAC
GCTGATAGTGCTAGTGTAGATCGCTACTAGAGCCAGGCATCAAATAAAACGAAAGGCTCAGTCGAAAGAC
TGGGCCTTTCGTTTTATCTGTTGTTTGTCGGTGAACGCTCTCTACTAGAGTCACACTGGCTCACCTTCGG
GTGGGCCTTTCTGCGTTTATATACTAGAGTCAATTGAGGTAGAGGTACACACGCGAACTCCGATAGCCAA
TTCAGAGTAATAAACTGTGATAATCAATGCAGTGCTTCCTCGCTCACTGACTCGCTGCGCTCGGTCGTTC
GGCTGCGGCGAGCGGTATCAGCTCACTCAAAGGCGGTAATACGGTTATCCACAGAATCAGGGGATAACGC
AGGAAAGAACATGTGAGCAAAAGGCCAGCAAAAGGCCAGGAACCGTAAAAAGGCCGCGTTGCTGGCGTTT
TTCCATAGGCTCCGCCCCCCTGACGAGCATCACAAAAATCGACGCTCAAGTCAGAGGTGGCGAAACCCGA
CAGGACTATAAAGATACCAGGCGTTTCCCCCTGGAAGCTCCCTCGTGCGCTCTCCTGTTCCGACCCTGCC
GCTTACCGGATACCTGTCCGCCTTTCTCCCTTCGGGAAGCGTGGCGCTTTCTCATAGCTCACGCTGTAGG
TATCTCAGTTCGGTGTAGGTCGTTCGCTCCAAGCTGGGCTGTGTGCACGAACCCCCCGTTCAGCCCGACC
GCTGCGCCTTATCCGGTAACTATCGTCTTGAGTCCAACCCGGTAAGACACGACTTATCGCCACTGGCAGC
AGCCACTGGTAACAGGATTAGCAGAGCGAGGTATGTAGGCGGTGCTACAGAGTTCTTGAAGTGGTGGCCT
AACTACGGCTACACTAGAAGGACAGTATTTGGTATCTGCGCTCTGCTGAAGCCAGTTACCTTCGGAAAAA
GAGTTGGTAGCTCTTGATCCGGCAAACAAACCACCGCTGGTAGCGGTGGTTTTTTTGTTTGCAAGCAGCA
GATTACGCGCAGAAAAAAAGGATCTCAAGAAGATCCTTTGATCTTTTCTACGGGGTCTGACGCTCAGTGG
AACGAAAACTCACGTTAAGGGATTTTGGTCATGAGATTATCAAAAAGGATCTTCACCTAGATCCTTTTAA
ATTAAAAATGAAGTTTTAAATCAATCTAAAGTATATATGAGTAAACTTGGTCTGACAGTTACCAATGCTT
AATCAGTGAGGCACCTATCTCAGCGATCTGTCTATTTCGTTCATCCATAGTTGCCTGACTCCCCGTCGTG
TAGATAACTACGATACGGGAGGGCTTACCATCTGGCCCCAGTGCTGCAATGATACCGCGAGACCCACGCT
CACCGGCTCCAGATTTATCAGCAATAAACCAGCCAGCCGGAAGGGCCGAGCGCAGAAGTGGTCCTGCAAC
TTTATCCGCCTCCATCCAGTCTATTAATTGTTGCCGGGAAGCTAGAGTAAGTAGTTCGCCAGTTAATAGT
TTGCGCAACGTTGTTGCCATTGCTACAGGCATCGTGGTGTCACGCTCGTCGTTTGGTATGGCTTCATTCA
GCTCCGGTTCCCAACGATCAAGGCGAGTTACATGATCCCCCATGTTGTGCAAAAAAGCGGTTAGCTCCTT
CGGTCCTCCGATCGTTGTCAGAAGTAAGTTGGCCGCAGTGTTATCACTCATGGTTATGGCAGCACTGCAT
AATTCTCTTACTGTCATGCCATCCGTAAGATGCTTTTCTGTGACTGGTGAGTACTCAACCAAGTCATTCT
GAGAATAGTGTATGCGGCGACCGAGTTGCTCTTGCCCGGCGTCAATACGGGATAATACCGCGCCACATAG
CAGAACTTTAAAAGTGCTCATCATTGGAAAACGTTCTTCGGGGCGAAAACTCTCAAGGATCTTACCGCTG
TTGAGATCCAGTTCGATGTAACCCACTCGTGCACCCAACTGATCTTCAGCATCTTTTACTTTCACCAGCG
TTTCTGGGTGAGCAAAAACAGGAAGGCAAAATGCCGCAAAAAAGGGAATAAGGGCGACACGGAAATGTTG
AATACTCATACTCTTCCTTTTTCAATATTATTGAAGCATTTATCAGGGTTATTGTCTCATGAGCGGATAC
ATATTTGAATGTATTTAGAAAAATAAACAAATAGGGGTTCCGCGCACATTTCCCCGAAAAGTGCCACCTG
ACGTCTAAGAAACCATTATTATCATGACATTAACCTATAAAAATAGGCGTATCACGAGGCAGAATTTCAG
ATAAAAAAAATCCTTAGCTTTCGCTAAGGATGATTTCTGGAATTGAATTGAGGTAGAGGTACACACGCGA
ACTCCGATAGCCAATTCAGAGTAATAAACTGTGATAATCAATGCATGTACTAGAGTTATGACAACTTGAC
GGCTACATCATTCACTTTTTCTTCACAACCGGCACGGAACTCGCTCGGGCTGGCCCCGGTGCATTTTTTA
AATACCCGCGAGAAATAGAGTTGATCGTCAAAACCAACATTGCGACCGACGGTGGCGATAGGCATCCGGG
TGGTGCTCAAAAGCAGCTTCGCCTGGCTGATACGTTGGTCCTCGCGCCAGCTTAAGACGCTAATCCCTAA
CTGCTGGCGGAAAAGATGTGACAGACGCGACGGCGACAAGCAAACATGCTGTGCGACGCTGGCGATATCA
AAATTGCTGTCTGCCAGGTGATCGCTGATGTACTGACAAGCCTCGCGTACCCGATTATCCATCGGTGGAT
GGAGCGACTCGTTAATCGCTTCCATGCGCCGCAGTAACAATTGCTCAAGCAGATTTATCGCCAGCAGCTC
CGAATAGCGCCCTTCCCCTTGCCCGGCGTTAATGATTTGCCCAAACAGGTCGCTGAAATGCGGCTGGTGC
GCTTCATCCGGGCGAAAGAACCCCGTATTGGCAAATATTGACGGCCAGTTAAGCCATTCATGCCAGTAGG
CGCGCGGACGAAAGTAAACCCACTGGTGATACCATTCGCGAGCCTCCGGATGACGACCGTAGTGATGAAT
CTCTCCTGGCGGGAACAGCAAAATATCACCCGGTCGGCAAACAAATTCTCGTCCCTGATTTTTCACCACC
CCCTGACCGCGAATGGTGAGATTGAGAATATAACCTTTCATTCCCAGCGGTCGGTCGATAAAAAAATCGA
GATAACCGTTGGCCTCAATCGGCGTTAAACCCGCCACCAGATGGGCATTAAACGAGTATCCCGGCAGCAG
GGGATCATTTTGCGCTTCAGCCATACTTTTCATACTCCCGCCATTCAGAGAAGAAACCAATTGTCCATAT
TGCATCAGACATTGCCGTCACTGCGTCTTTTACTGGCTCTTCTCGCTAACCAAACCGGTAACCCCGCTTA
TTAAAAGCATTCTGTAACAAAGCGGGACCAAAGCCATGACAAAAACGCGTAACAAAAGTGTCTATAATCA
CGGCAGAAAAGTCCACATTGATTATTTGCACGGCGTCACACTTTGCTATGCCATAGCATTTTTATCCATA
AGATTAGCGGATCCTACCTGACGCTTTTTATCGCAACTCTCTACTGTTTCTCCATACCCGTTTTTTTGGG
CTAGCTACTAGAGAAAGAGGAGAAATACTAGATGCGTAAAGGAGAAGAACTTTTCACTGGAGTTGTCCCA
ATTCTTGTTGAATTAGATGGTGATGTTAATGGGCACAAATTTTCTGTCAGTGGAGAGGGTGAAGGTGATG
CAACATACGGAAAACTTACCCTTAAATTTATTTGCACTACTGGAAAACTACCTGTTCCATGGCCAACACT
TGTCACTACTTTCGGTTATGGTGTTCAATGCTTTGCGAGATACCCAGATCATATGAAACAGCATGACTTT
TTCAAGAGTGCCATGCCCGAAGGTTATGTACAGGAAAGAACTATATTTTTCAAAGATGACGGGAACTACA
AGACACGTGCTGAAGTCAAGTTTGAAGGTGATACCCTTGTTAATAGAATCGAGTTAAAAGGTATTGATTT
TAAAGAAGATGGAAACATTCTTGGACACAAATTGGAATACAACTATAACTCACACAATGTATACATCATG
GCAGACAAACAAAAGAATGGAATCAAAGTTAACTTCAAAATTAGACACAACATTGAAGATGGAAGCGTTC
AACTAGCAGACCATTATCAACAAAATACTCCAATTGGCGATGGCCCTGTCCTTTTACCAGACAACCATTA
CCTGTCCACACAATCTGCCCTTTCGAAAGATCCCAACGAAAAGAGAGACCACATGGTCCTTCTTGAGTTT
GTAACAGCTGCTGGGATTACACATGGCATGGATGAACTATACAAATAATAA
Features (pLannotate 1.2.2; 11 found; start..end, strand, type, name):
     51..70      +  misc_feature   BioBrick suffix: universal suffix for all parts
     89..763     +  CDS            mRFP1: mRFP1 is a basic (constitutively fluorescent) red fluorescent protein published in 2002, derived from Discosoma sp.. It is reported to be a somewhat slowly-maturing monomer with low acid sensitivity.
    811..882     +  terminator     rrnB T1 terminator: transcription terminator T1 from the E. coli rrnB gene
    898..925     +  terminator     T7Te terminator: phage T7 early transcription terminator
   1190..1778    -  rep_origin     ori: high-copy-number ColE1/pMB1/pBR322/pUC origin of replication
   1949..2809    -  CDS            AmpR: β-lactamase; bla; confers resistance to ampicillin, carbenicillin, and related antibiotics
   2810..2914    -  promoter       AmpR promoter: bla
   3004..3047    -  terminator     bacterial terminator: putative bacterial transcription terminator
   3136..4014    -  CDS            araC: L-arabinose regulatory protein; araC
   4041..4325    +  promoter       araBAD promoter: araBAD; promoter of the L-arabinose operon of E. coli; the araC regulatory gene is transcribed in the opposite direction (Guzman et al., 1995)
   4372..5085    +  CDS            hfriFP: hfriFP is a fluorescent protein published in 2013, derived from Herbaspirillum frisingense.
