[The description below was written by a language model from this plasmid's Addgene catalogue record and pLannotate feature annotations shown in this document.]
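Description:
pGR-ECK120010800 is a high-copy bacterial plasmid built on the pGR backbone for measuring transcription terminator strength in E. coli. It is one member of a large set of constructs used to characterize natural and synthetic terminators. It replicates from a ColE1/pUC-type origin and is selected with ampicillin through a β-lactamase gene driven by its own bla promoter. The total size is 5,091 bp, of which the insert accounts for only 44 bp: the natural E. coli terminator ECK120010800, cloned between EcoRI and SpeI sites that are both retained.

The measurement cassette is driven by the arabinose-inducible araBAD (PBAD) promoter, with the araC regulator encoded divergently upstream, so transcription is controlled by L-arabinose. PBAD first reads through a fluorescent protein coding sequence that ends just before the plasmid's numbering origin. The automated annotation labels this gene hfriFP, and that call may simply be a best database match; the "GR" in the backbone name hints at a green/red reporter pair, though the record does not say so explicitly. The test terminator is not annotated as a feature, but it appears to lie in the short interval between this first reporter and a BioBrick suffix scar, followed by mRFP1.

In this arrangement, the upstream reporter reports transcriptional input, while mRFP1 is expressed only from transcripts that read through the inserted terminator. The ratio of the two signals therefore reflects termination efficiency. Strong rrnB T1 and T7Te terminators downstream of mRFP1 close the operon, and another putative terminator sits near araC, insulating the cassette from the rest of the plasmid.
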