Addgene plasmid #46010: pGR-ECK120010800
Depositing lab: Christopher Voigt. Depositing organization: Massachusetts Institute of Technology. Publication: Characterization of 582 natural and synthetic terminators and quantification of their design constraints. Chen YJ, Liu P, Nielsen AA, Brophy JA, Clancy K, Peterson T, Voigt CA. Nat Methods. 2013 Jun 2. doi: 10.1038/nmeth.2515. PubMed 23727987.
Backbone
  Vector backbone: pGR
  Backbone size w/o insert (bp): 5047
  Total vector size (bp): 5091
  Modifications to backbone: Inserted ECK120010800 terminator between the EcoRI and SpeI sites.
  Vector type: Bacterial Expression, Synthetic Biology
Growth in bacteria
  Bacterial resistance: Ampicillin, 100 μg/mL
  Growth temperature: 37°C
  Growth strain: DH5alpha
  Copy number: High Copy
Gene/Insert
  Gene/Insert name: ECK120010800 Terminator
  Species: E. coli
  Insert size (bp): 44
  Promoter: PBAD
  Cloning method: Restriction Enzyme; 5′ cloning site EcoRI (not destroyed); 3′ cloning site SpeI (not destroyed)
  Sequencing primers: 5′ gtccacacaatctgcccttt
Terms and licenses: Academic/Nonprofit Terms; Industry Terms: Not Available to Industry
How to cite: pGR-ECK120010800 was a gift from Christopher Voigt (Addgene plasmid # 46010 ; http://n2t.net/addgene:46010 ; RRID:Addgene_46010)
