>Addgene plasmid #46010 | pGR-ECK120010800 | addgene partial sequence | sequence record 65452 | GFP-F 5'-GGTCCTTCTTGAGTTTGTAAC-3'
ATGGCATGGATGAACTATACAAATAATAAGAATTCAGTTTGTTCGCCCGGTAGTTGTGACGCTACCGGGT
TCTTTTCGAACTAGTAGCGGCCGCTGCAGAAAGAGGAGAAATACTAGATGGCTTCCTCCGAAGACGTTAT
CAAAGAGTTCATGCGTTTCAAAGTTCGTATGGAAGGTTCCGTTAACGGTCACGAGTTCGAAATCGAAGGT
GAAGGTGAAGGTCGTCCGTACGAAGGTACCCAGACCGCTAAACTGAAAGTTACCAAAGGTGGTCCGCTGC
CGTTCGCTTGGGACATCCTGTCCCCGCAGTTCCAGTACGGTTCCAAAGCTTACGTTAAACACCCGGCTGA
CATCCCGGACTACCTGAAACTGTCCTTCCCGGAAGGTTTCAAATGGGAACGTGTTATGAACTTCGAAGAC
GGTGGTGTTGTTACCGTTACCCAGGACTCCTCCCTGCAAGACGGTGAGTTCATCTACAAAGTTAAACTGC
GTGGTACCAACTTCCCGTCCGACGGTCCGGTTATGCAGAAAAAAACCATGGGTTGGGAAGCTTCCACCGA
ACGTATGTACCCGGAAGACGGTGCTCTGAAAGGTGAAATCAAAATGCGTCTGAAACTGAAAGACGGTGGT
CACTACGACGCTGAAGTTAAAACCACCTACATGGCTAAAAAACCGGTTCAGCTGCCGGGTGCTTACAAAA
CCGACATCAAACTGGACATCACCTCCCACAACGAAGACTACACCATCGTTGAACAGTACGAACGTGCTGA
AGGTCGTCACTCCACCGGTGCTTAATAACGCTGATAGTGCTAGTGTAGATCGCTACTAGAGCCAGGCATC
AAATAAAACGAAAGGCTCAGTCGAAAGACTGGGCCTTTCGTTTTATCTGTTGTTTGTCGGTGAACGCTCT
CTACTAGAGTCACACTGGCTCACCTTCGGGTGGGCCTTTCTGCGTTTATATACTA
