>Addgene plasmid #46010 | pGR-ECK120010800 | addgene partial sequence | sequence record 65453 | pBAD-F 5'-ATGCCATAGCATTTTTATCC-3'
CTACCTGACGCTTTTTATCGCAACTCTCTACTGTTTCTCCATACCGTTTTTTTGGGCTAGCTACTAGAGA
AAGAGGAGAAATACTAGATGCGTAAAGGAGAAGAACTTTTCACTGGAGTTGTCCCAATTCTTGTTGAATT
AGATGGTGATGTTAATGGGCACAAATTTTCTGTCAGTGGAGAGGGTGAAGGTGATGCAACATACGGAAAA
CTTACCCTTAAATTTATTTGCACTACTGGAAAACTACCTGTTCCATGGCCAACACTTGTCACTACTTTCG
GTTATGGTGTTCAATGCTTTGCGAGATACCCAGATCATATGAAACAGCATGACTTTTTCAAGAGTGCCAT
GCCCGAAGGTTATGTACAGGAAAGAACTATATTTTTCAAAGATGACGGGAACTACAAGACACGTGCTGAA
GTCAAGTTTGAAGGTGATACCCTTGTTAATAGAATCGAGTTAAAAGGTATTGATTTTAAAGAAGATGGAA
ACATTCTTGGACACAAATTGGAATACAACTATAACTCACACAATGTATACATCATGGCAGACAAACAAAA
GAATGGAATCAAAGTTAACTTCAAAATTAGACACAACATTGAAGATGGAAGCGTTCAACTAGCAGACCAT
TATCAACAAAATACTCCAATTGGCGATGGCCCTGTCCTTTTACCAGACAACCATTACCTGTCCACACAAT
CTGCCCTTTCGAAAGATCCCAACGAAAAGAGAGACCACATGGTCCTTCTTGAGTTTGTAACAGCTGCTGG
GATTACACATGGCATGGATGAACTATACAAATAATAAGAATTCAGTTTGTTCGCCCGGTAGTTGTGACGC
TACCGGGTTCTTTTCGAACTAGTAGCGGCCGCTGC
